Addgene plasmid #169035: Rtn3S-GFP
Purpose: Express human Rtn3S in mammalian cells
Depositing lab: Gia Voeltz. Publication: Reticulon-3 Promotes Endosome Maturation at ER Membrane Contact Sites. Wu H, Voeltz GK. Dev Cell. 2021 Jan 11;56(1):52-66.e7. doi: 10.1016/j.devcel.2020.12.014. PubMed 33434526.
Backbone
  Vector backbone: pAcGFP1-N1
  Backbone manufacturer: Clontech
  Backbone size w/o insert (bp): 4700
  Total vector size (bp): 7726
  Vector type: Mammalian Expression
  Selectable markers: Neomycin (select with G418)
Growth in bacteria
  Bacterial resistance: Kanamycin, 50 μg/mL
  Growth temperature: 37°C
  Growth strain: DH5alpha
  Copy number: High Copy
Gene/Insert
  Gene/Insert name: Rtn3S (alt name: Rtn3a)
  Species: H. sapiens (human)
  Insert size (bp): 712
  GenBank ID: NM_006054.4
  Entrez Gene: RTN3 (a.k.a. ASYIP, HAP, NSPL2, NSPLII, RTN3-A1)
  Promoter: CMV
  Tag / fusion protein: acGFP1 (C terminal on backbone)
  Cloning method: Restriction Enzyme; 5′ cloning site XhoI (not destroyed); 3′ cloning site BamHI (not destroyed)
  Sequencing primers: 5′ CGCAAATGGGCGGTAGGCGTG; 3′ CAAATGTGGTATGGCTGATT
Terms and licenses: Academic/Nonprofit Terms; Industry Terms: Not Available to Industry
How to cite: Rtn3S-GFP was a gift from Gia Voeltz (Addgene plasmid # 169035 ; http://n2t.net/addgene:169035 ; RRID:Addgene_169035)
