[The description below was written by a language model from this plasmid's Addgene catalogue record and pLannotate feature annotations shown in this document.]
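Description:
Rtn3S-GFP is a mammalian expression plasmid built on the Clontech pAcGFP1-N1 backbone that produces the short isoform of human reticulon-3 (Rtn3S, also called Rtn3a) fused at its C terminus to AcGFP1, the codon-optimized green fluorescent protein from Aequorea coerulescens. The roughly 700 bp RTN3 coding sequence was inserted between the XhoI and BamHI sites of the multiple cloning site, both of which remain intact. It lies directly downstream of the human cytomegalovirus immediate early enhancer and promoter and upstream of the AcGFP1 open reading frame. Transcription of the fusion ends at an SV40 polyadenylation signal. The automated annotation matched the insert to the orangutan RTN3 protein, which reflects close sequence homology; the catalogue entry records the insert as human.

The plasmid replicates at high copy in E. coli from a ColE1/pUC-type origin and also carries an f1 phage origin. A single NeoR/KanR (Tn5 aminoglycoside phosphotransferase) cassette provides both selections. A bacterial promoter drives it for kanamycin resistance during propagation, and the SV40 enhancer/early promoter with an HSV TK poly(A) signal drives it for G418 selection in mammalian cells. The small ble, bGH poly(A) and large T antigen fragments in the table appear to be backbone remnants or incidental annotation matches rather than functional elements.

The sequenced record is 5,395 nt, consistent with backbone plus insert, whereas the catalogue lists a total size of 7,726 bp; the discrepancy is unexplained. The construct is intended for expressing fluorescently tagged Rtn3S in mammalian cells. The associated work concerns reticulon-3 in endosome maturation at ER membrane contact sites.
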