Features (pLannotate 1.2.2; 15 found; start..end, strand, type, name):
     61..364     +  enhancer       CMV enhancer: human cytomegalovirus immediate early enhancer
    365..568     +  promoter       CMV promoter: human cytomegalovirus (CMV) immediate early promoter
    591..618     +  misc_feature   MCS (fragment): multiple cloning site
    619..1326    +  CDS            RTN3: RTN3_PONAB - Experimental evidence at transcript level: Swiss-Prot protein existence level 2. May be involved in membrane trafficking in the early secretory pathway. Inhibits BACE1 activity and amyloid precursor protein processing. May induce caspase-8 cascade and apoptosis. May favor BCL2 translocation to the mitochondria upon endoplasmic reticulum stress. Induces the formation of endoplasmic reticulum tubules (By similarity). From Pongo abelii (Sumatran orangutan) (Pongo pygmaeus abelii).
   1342..2061    +  CDS            AcGFP1: Aequorea coerulescens GFP mammalian codon-optimized
   2077..2160    +  CDS            large T antigen (fragment): large T antigen from SV40 (simian virus 40)
   2183..2304    +  polyA_signal   SV40 poly(A) signal: SV40 polyadenylation signal
   2338..2766    -  rep_origin     f1 ori (sequence partly withheld): f1 bacteriophage origin of replication; arrow indicates direction of (+) strand synthesis
   2793..2897    +  promoter       AmpR promoter: bla
   2899..3256    +  promoter       SV40 promoter: SV40 enhancer and early promoter
   3291..4085    +  CDS            NeoR/KanR: aminoglycoside phosphotransferase from Tn5; aph(3')-II (or nptII); confers resistance to neomycin, kanamycin, and G418 (Geneticin®)
   4106..4258    +  CDS            ble (fragment): BLE_KLEPN - Experimental evidence at protein level: Swiss-Prot protein existence level 1. Binding protein with a strong affinity to the bleomycin family of antibiotics. Binds to CL990; an antimitotic-antibiotic compound. From Klebsiella pneumoniae.
   4317..4364    +  polyA_signal   HSV TK poly(A) signal: herpes simplex virus thymidine kinase polyadenylation signal (Cole and Stacy, 1985)
   4455..4471    -  polyA_signal   bGH poly(A) signal (fragment): bovine growth hormone polyadenylation signal
   4693..5281    +  rep_origin     ori: high-copy-number ColE1/pMB1/pBR322/pUC origin of replication
>Addgene plasmid #169035 | Rtn3S-GFP | addgene full sequence | sequence record 338188 | Addgene NGS Result
TAGTTATTAATAGTAATCAATTACGGGGTCATTAGTTCATAGCCCATATATGGAGTTCCGCGTTACATAA
CTTACGGTAAATGGCCCGCCTGGCTGACCGCCCAACGACCCCCGCCCATTGACGTCAATAATGACGTATG
TTCCCATAGTAACGCCAATAGGGACTTTCCATTGACGTCAATGGGTGGAGTATTTACGGTAAACTGCCCA
CTTGGCAGTACATCAAGTGTATCATATGCCAAGTACGCCCCCTATTGACGTCAATGACGGTAAATGGCCC
GCCTGGCATTATGCCCAGTACATGACCTTATGGGACTTTCCTACTTGGCAGTACATCTACGTATTAGTCA
TCGCTATTACCATGGTGATGCGGTTTTGGCAGTACATCAATGGGCGTGGATAGCGGTTTGACTCACGGGG
ATTTCCAAGTCTCCACCCCATTGACGTCAATGGGAGTTTGTTTTGGCACCAAAATCAACGGGACTTTCCA
AAATGTCGTAACAACTCCGCCCCATTGACGCAAATGGGCGGTAGGCGTGTACGGTGGGAGGTCTATATAA
GCAGAGCTGGTTTAGTGAACCGTCAGATCCGCTAGCGCTACCGGACTCAGATCTCGAGATGGCGGAGCCG
TCGGCGGCCACTCAGTCCCATTCCATCTCCTCGTCGTCCTTCGGAGCCGAGCCGTCCGCGCCCGGCGGCG
GCGGGAGCCCAGGAGCCTGCCCCGCCCTGGGGACGAAGAGCTGCAGCTCCTCCTGTGCGGTGCACGATCT
GATTTTCTGGAGAGATGTGAAGAAGACTGGGTTTGTCTTTGGCACCACGCTGATCATGCTGCTTTCCCTG
GCAGCTTTCAGTGTCATCAGTGTGGTTTCTTACCTCATCCTGGCTCTTCTCTCTGTCACCATCAGCTTCA
GGATCTACAAGTCCGTCATCCAAGCTGTACAGAAGTCAGAAGAAGGCCATCCATTCAAAGCCTACCTGGA
CGTAGACATTACTCTGTCCTCAGAAGCTTTCCATAATTACATGAATGCTGCCATGGTGCACATCAACAGG
GCCCTGAAACTCATTATTCGTCTCTTTCTGGTAGAAGATCTGGTTGACTCCTTGAAGCTGGCTGTCTTCA
TGTGGCTGATGACCTATGTTGGTGCTGTTTTTAACGGAATCACCCTTCTAATTCTTGCTGAACTGCTCAT
TTTCAGTGTCCCGATTGTCTATGAGAAGTACAAGACCCAGATTGATCACTATGTTGGCATCGCCCGAGAT
CAGACCAAGTCAATTGTTGAAAAGATCCAAGCAAAACTCCCTGGAATCGCCAAAAAAAAGGCAGAACGGG
ATCCACCGGTCATGGTGAGCAAGGGCGCCGAGCTGTTCACCGGCATCGTGCCCATCCTGATCGAGCTGAA
TGGCGATGTGAATGGCCACAAGTTCAGCGTGAGCGGCGAGGGCGAGGGCGATGCCACCTACGGCAAGCTG
ACCCTGAAGTTCATCTGCACCACCGGCAAGCTGCCTGTGCCCTGGCCCACCCTGGTGACCACCCTGAGCT
ACGGCGTGCAGTGCTTCTCACGCTACCCCGATCACATGAAGCAGCACGACTTCTTCAAGAGCGCCATGCC
TGAGGGCTACATCCAGGAGCGCACCATCTTCTTCGAGGATGACGGCAACTACAAGTCGCGCGCCGAGGTG
AAGTTCGAGGGCGATACCCTGGTGAATCGCATCGAGCTGACCGGCACCGATTTCAAGGAGGATGGCAACA
TCCTGGGCAATAAGATGGAGTACAACTACAACGCCCACAATGTGTACATCATGACCGACAAGGCCAAGAA
TGGCATCAAGGTGAACTTCAAGATCCGCCACAACATCGAGGATGGCAGCGTGCAGCTGGCCGACCACTAC
CAGCAGAATACCCCCATCGGCGATGGCCCTGTGCTGCTGCCCGATAACCACTACCTGTCCACCCAGAGCG
CCCTGTCCAAGGACCCCAACGAGAAGCGCGATCACATGATCTACTTCGGCTTCGTGACCGCCGCCGCCAT
CACCCACGGCATGGATGAGCTGTACAAGTGAGCGGCCGCGACTCTAGATCATAATCAGCCATACCACATT
TGTAGAGGTTTTACTTGCTTTAAAAAACCTCCCACACCTCCCCCTGAACCTGAAACATAAAATGAATGCA
ATTGTTGTTGTTAACTTGTTTATTGCAGCTTATAATGGTTACAAATAAAGCAATAGCATCACAAATTTCA
CAAATAAAGCATTTTTTTCACTGCATTCTAGTTGTGGTTTGTCCAAACTCATCAATGTATCTTAAGGCGT
AAATTGTAAGCGTTAATATTTTGTTAAAATTCGCGTTAAATTTTTGTTAAATCAGCTCATTTTTTAACCA
ATAGGCCGAAATCGGCAAAATCCCTTATAAATCAAAAGAATAGACCGAGATAGGGT
[37 nt withheld, positions 2437-2473]
AAAGAACGTGGACTCCAACGTCAAAGG
[49 nt withheld, positions 2501-2549]
T
[91 nt withheld, positions 2551-2641]
G
[124 nt withheld, positions 2643-2766]
CAGGTGGCACTTTTCGGGGAAATGTGCGCGGAACCCCTATTTGTTTATTTTTCTAAATACATTCAAATAT
GTATCCGCTCATGAGACAATAACCCTGATAAATGCTTCAATAATATTGAAAAAGGAAGAGTCCTGAGGCG
GAAAGAACCAGCTGTGGAATGTGTGTCAGTTAGGGTGTGGAAAGTCCCCAGGCTCCCCAGCAGGCAGAAG
TATGCAAAGCATGCATCTCAATTAGTCAGCAACCAGGTGTGGAAAGTCCCCAGGCTCCCCAGCAGGCAGA
AGTATGCAAAGCATGCATCTCAATTAGTCAGCAACCATAGTCCCGCCCCTAACTCCGCCCATCCCGCCCC
TAACTCCGCCCAGTTCCGCCCATTCTCCGCCCCATGGCTGACTAATTTTTTTTATTTATGCAGAGGCCGA
GGCCGCCTCGGCCTCTGAGCTATTCCAGAAGTAGTGAGGAGGCTTTTTTGGAGGCCTAGGCTTTTGCAAA
GATCGATCAAGAGACAGGATGAGGATCGTTTCGCATGATTGAACAAGATGGATTGCACGCAGGTTCTCCG
GCCGCTTGGGTGGAGAGGCTATTCGGCTATGACTGGGCACAACAGACAATCGGCTGCTCTGATGCCGCCG
TGTTCCGGCTGTCAGCGCAGGGGCGCCCGGTTCTTTTTGTCAAGACCGACCTGTCCGGTGCCCTGAATGA
ACTGCAAGACGAGGCAGCGCGGCTATCGTGGCTGGCCACGACGGGCGTTCCTTGCGCAGCTGTGCTCGAC
GTTGTCACTGAAGCGGGAAGGGACTGGCTGCTATTGGGCGAAGTGCCGGGGCAGGATCTCCTGTCATCTC
ACCTTGCTCCTGCCGAGAAAGTATCCATCATGGCTGATGCAATGCGGCGGCTGCATACGCTTGATCCGGC
TACCTGCCCATTCGACCACCAAGCGAAACATCGCATCGAGCGAGCACGTACTCGGATGGAAGCCGGTCTT
GTCGATCAGGATGATCTGGACGAAGAGCATCAGGGGCTCGCGCCAGCCGAACTGTTCGCCAGGCTCAAGG
CGAGCATGCCCGACGGCGAGGATCTCGTCGTGACCCATGGCGATGCCTGCTTGCCGAATATCATGGTGGA
AAATGGCCGCTTTTCTGGATTCATCGACTGTGGCCGGCTGGGTGTGGCGGACCGCTATCAGGACATAGCG
TTGGCTACCCGTGATATTGCTGAAGAGCTTGGCGGCGAATGGGCTGACCGCTTCCTCGTGCTTTACGGTA
TCGCCGCTCCCGATTCGCAGCGCATCGCCTTCTATCGCCTTCTTGACGAGTTCTTCTGAGCGGGACTCTG
GGGTTCGAAATGACCGACCAAGCGACGCCCAACCTGCCATCACGAGATTTCGATTCCACCGCCGCCTTCT
ATGAAAGGTTGGGCTTCGGAATCGTTTTCCGGGACGCCGGCTGGATGATCCTCCAGCGCGGGGATCTCAT
GCTGGAGTTCTTCGCCCACCCTAGGGGGAGGCTAACTGAAACACGGAAGGAGACAATACCGGAAGGAACC
CGCGCTATGACGGCAATAAAAAGACAGAATAAAACGCACGGTGTTGGGTCGTTTGTTCATAAACGCGGGG
TTCGGTCCCAGGGCTGGCACTCTGTCGATACCCCACCGAGACCCCATTGGGGCCAATACGCCCGCGTTTC
TTCCTTTTCCCCACCCCACCCCCCAAGTTCGGGTGAAGGCCCAGGGCTCGCAGCCAACGTCGGGGCGGCA
GGCCCTGCCATAGCCTCAGGTTACTCATATATACTTTAGATTGATTTAAAACTTCATTTTTAATTTAAAA
GGATCTAGGTGAAGATCCTTTTTGATAATCTCATGACCAAAATCCCTTAACGTGAGTTTTCGTTCCACTG
AGCGTCAGACCCCGTAGAAAAGATCAAAGGATCTTCTTGAGATCCTTTTTTTCTGCGCGTAATCTGCTGC
TTGCAAACAAAAAAACCACCGCTACCAGCGGTGGTTTGTTTGCCGGATCAAGAGCTACCAACTCTTTTTC
CGAAGGTAACTGGCTTCAGCAGAGCGCAGATACCAAATACTGTTCTTCTAGTGTAGCCGTAGTTAGGCCA
CCACTTCAAGAACTCTGTAGCACCGCCTACATACCTCGCTCTGCTAATCCTGTTACCAGTGGCTGCTGCC
AGTGGCGATAAGTCGTGTCTTACCGGGTTGGACTCAAGACGATAGTTACCGGATAAGGCGCAGCGGTCGG
GCTGAACGGGGGGTTCGTGCACACAGCCCAGCTTGGAGCGAACGACCTACACCGAACTGAGATACCTACA
GCGTGAGCTATGAGAAAGCGCCACGCTTCCCGAAGGGAGAAAGGCGGACAGGTATCCGGTAAGCGGCAGG
GTCGGAACAGGAGAGCGCACGAGGGAGCTTCCAGGGGGAAACGCCTGGTATCTTTATAGTCCTGTCGGGT
TTCGCCACCTCTGACTTGAGCGTCGATTTTTGTGATGCTCGTCAGGGGGGCGGAGCCTATGGAAAAACGC
CAGCAACGCGGCCTTTTTACGGTTCCTGGCCTTTTGCTGGCCTTTTGCTCACATGTTCTTTCCTGCGTTA
TCCCCTGATTCTGTGGATAACCGTATTACCGCCATGCAT
